>Addgene plasmid #180644 | pCAG-OSF-PP-ULK1(MIT)2, residues 833-1050 | addgene full sequence | sequence record 358523 | Addgene NGS Result
GTCGACATTGATTATTGACTAGTTATTAATAGTAATCAATTACGGGGTCATTAGTTCATAGCCCATATAT
GGAGTTCCGCGTTACATAACTTACGGTAAATGGCCCGCCTGGCTGACCGCCCAACGACCCCCGCCCATTG
ACGTCAATAATGACGTATGTTCCCATAGTAACGCCAATAGGGACTTTCCATTGACGTCAATGGGTGGAGT
ATTTACGGTAAACTGCCCACTTGGCAGTACATCAAGTGTATCATATGCCAAGTACGCCCCCTATTGACGT
CAATGACGGTAAATGGCCCGCCTGGCATTATGCCCAGTACATGACCTTATGGGACTTTCCTACTTGGCAG
TACATCTACGTATTAGTCATCGCTATTACCATGGTCGAGGTGAGCCCCACGTTCTGCTTCACTCTCCCCA
TCTCCCCCCCCTCCCCACCCCCAATTTTGTATTTATTTATTTTTTAATTATTTTGTGCAGCGATGGGGGC
GGGGGGGGGGGGNNNNNNNNNNNNNNNNNNNNNNNNNNNNNNGGCGAGGGGCGGGGCGGGGCGAGGCGGA
GAGGTGCGGCGGCAGCCAATCAGAGCGGCGCGCTCCGAAAGTTTCCTTTTATGGCGAGGCGGCGGCGGCG
GCGGCCCTATAAAAAGCGAAGCGCGCGGCGGGCGGGAGTCGCTGCGCGCTGCCTTCGCCCCGTGCCCCGC
TCCGCCGCCGCCTCGCGCCGCCCGCCCCGGCTCTGACTGACCGCGTTACTCCCACAGGTGAGCGGGCGGG
ACGGCCCTTCTCCTCCGGGCTGTAATTAGCGCTTGGTTTAATGACGGCTTGTTTCTTTTCTGTGGCTGCG
TGAAAGCCTTGAGGGGCTCCGGGAGGGCCCTTTGTGCGGGGGGAGCGGCTCGGGGGGTGCGTGCGTGTGT
GTGTGCGTGGGGAGCGCCGCGTGCGGCTCCGCGCTGCCCGGCGGCTGTGAGCGCTGCGGGCGCGGCGCGG
GGCTTTGTGCGCTCCGCAGTGTGCGCGAGGGGAGCGCGGCCGGGGGCGGTGCCCCGCGGTGCGGGGGGGG
CTGCGAGGGGAACAAAGGCTGCGTGCGGGGTGTGTGCGTGGGGGGGTGAGCAGGGGGTGTGGGCGCGTCG
GTCGGGCTGCAACCCCCCCTGCACCCCCCTCCCCGAGTTGCTGAGCACGGCCCGGCTTCGGGTGCGGGGC
TCCGTACGGGGCGTGGCGCGGGGCTCGCCGTGCCGGGCGGGGGGTGGCGGCAGGTGGGGGTGCCGGGCGG
GGCGGGGCCGCCTCGGGCCGGGGAGGGCTCGGGGGAGGGGCGCGGCGGCCCCCGGAGCGCCGGCGGCTGT
CGAGGCGCGGCGAGCCGCAGCCATTGCCTTTTATGGTAATCGTGCGAGAGGGCGCAGGGACTTCCTTTGT
CCCAAATCTGTGCGGAGCCGAAATCTGGGAGGCGCCGCCGCACCCCCTCTAGCGGGCGCGGGGCGAAGCG
GTGCGGCGCCGGCAGGAAGGAAATGGGCGGGGAGGGCCTTCGTGCGTCGCCGCGCCGCCGTCCCCTTCTC
CCTCTCCAGCCTCGGGGCTGTCCGCGGGGGGACGGCTGCCTTCGGGGGGGACGGGGCAGGGCGGGGTTCG
GCTTCTGGCGTGTGACCGGCGGCTCTAGAGCCTCTGCTAACCATGTTCATGCCTTCTTCTTTTTCCTACA
GCTCCTGGGCAACGTGCTGGTTATTGTGCTGTCTCATCATTTTGGCAAAGAATTCCTCGATCGACGGTAT
CGATGCCACCATGGCTAGCTGGAGCCACCCGCAGTTCGAGAAAGGTGGAGGTGCCCGAGGTGGATCGGGA
GGTGGATCGTGGAGCCACCCGCAGTTCGAAAAAGGATTCGATTACAAGGATGACGATGACAAGGGCACAA
GATCTCTGGAAGTCCTGTTCCAGGGCCCGGGTACCGAGACCCTCATGGAGCAAGAGCACACGGAGATCCT
GCGTGGCCTGCGCTTCACGCTGCTGTTCGTGCAGCACGTCCTGGAGATCGCAGCCCTGAAGGGCAGCGCC
AGTGAGGCGGCGGGGGGCCCTGAGTACCAGCTGCAGGAGAGTGTGGTGGCCGACCAGATCAGCCTGCTGA
GCCGAGAATGGGGCTTCGCGGAACAGCTGGTGCTGTACCTGAAGGTGGCCGAGCTACTGTCCTCCGGCCT
GCAAAGTGCCATCGACCAGATCCGGGCCGGCAAGCTCTGCCTGTCGTCCACTGTGAAGCAGGTGGTGCGC
AGGCTGAATGAGCTGTACAAGGCCAGCGTGGTGTCCTGCCAGGGCCTGAGCCTGCGGCTGCAGCGCTTCT
TCCTGGACAAGCAGCGGCTCCTGGACCGCATTCACAGCATCACTGCCGAGAGGCTCATCTTCAGCCACGC
TGTGCAGATGGTGCAGTCGGCTGCCCTGGACGAGATGTTCCAGCACCGTGAGGGCTGCGTCCCACGCTAC
CACAAGGCCCTGCTGCTCCTGGAGGGGCTGCAGCACATGCTCTCGGACCAGGCCGACATCGAGAACGTCA
CCAAGTGCAAGCTGTGCATTGAGCGGAGACTCTCGGCGCTGCTGACTGGCATCTGTGCCTGATCGAGGAA
TTCACTCCTCAGGTGCAGGCTGCCTATCAGAAGGTGGTGGCTGGTGTGGCCAATGCCCTGGCTCACAAAT
ACCACTGAGATCTTTTTCCCTCTGCCAAAAATTATGGGGACATCATGAAGCCCCTTGAGCATCTGACTTC
TGGCTAATAAAGGAAATTTATTTTCATTGCAATAGTGTGTTGGAATTTTTTGTGTCTCTCACTCGGAAGG
ACATATGGGAGGGCAAATCATTTAAAACATCAGAATGAGTATTTGGTTTAGAGTTTGGCAACATATGCCC
ATATGCTGGCTGCCATGAACAAAGGTTGGCTATAAAGAGGTCATCAGTATATGAAACAGCCCCCTGCTGT
CCATTCCTTATTCCATAGAAAAGCCTTGACTTGAGGTTAGATTTTTTTTATATTTTGTTTTGTGTTATTT
TTTTCTTTAACATCCCTAAAATTTTCCTTACATGTTTTACTAGCCAGATTTTTCCTCCTCTCCTGACTAC
TCCCAGTCATAGCTGTCCCTCTTCTCTTATGGAGATCCCTCGACCTGCAGCCCAAGCTTGGCGTAATCAT
GGTCATAGCTGTTTCCTGTGTGAAATTGTTATCCGCTCACAATTCCACACAACATACGAGCCGGAAGCAT
AAAGTGTAAAGCCTGGGGTGCCTAATGAGTGAGCTAACTCACATTAATTGCGTTGCGCTCACTGCCCGCT
TTCCAGTCGGGAAACCTGTCGTGCCAGCGGATCCGCATCTCAATTAGTCAGCAACCATAGTCCCGCCCCT
AACTCCGCCCATCCCGCCCCTAACTCCGCCCAGTTCCGCCCATTCTCCGCCCCATGGCTGACTAATTTTT
TTTATTTATGCAGAGGCCGAGGCCGCCTCGGCCTCTGAGCTATTCCAGAAGTAGTGAGGAGGCTTTTTTG
GAGGCCTAGGCTTTTGCAAAAAGCTAACTTGTTTATTGCAGCTTATAATGGTTACAAATAAAGCAATAGC
ATCACAAATTTCACAAATAAAGCATTTTTTTCACTGCATTCTAGTTGTGGTTTGTCCAAACTCATCAATG
TATCTTATCATGTCTGGATCCGCTGCATTAATGAATCGGCCAACGCGCGGGGAGAGGCGGTTTGCGTATT
GGGCGCTCTTCCGCTTCCTCGCTCACTGACTCGCTGCGCTCGGTCGTTCGGCTGCGGCGAGCGGTATCAG
CTCACTCAAAGGCGGTAATACGGTTATCCACAGAATCAGGGGATAACGCAGGAAAGAACATGTGAGCAAA
AGGCCAGCAAAAGGCCAGGAACCGTAAAAAGGCCGCGTTGCTGGCGTTTTTCCATAGGCTCCGCCCCCCT
GACGAGCATCACAAAAATCGACGCTCAAGTCAGAGGTGGCGAAACCCGACAGGACTATAAAGATACCAGG
CGTTTCCCCCTGGAAGCTCCCTCGTGCGCTCTCCTGTTCCGACCCTGCCGCTTACCGGATACCTGTCCGC
CTTTCTCCCTTCGGGAAGCGTGGCGCTTTCTCATAGCTCACGCTGTAGGTATCTCAGTTCGGTGTAGGTC
GTTCGCTCCAAGCTGGGCTGTGTGCACGAACCCCCCGTTCAGCCCGACCGCTGCGCCTTATCCGGTAACT
ATCGTCTTGAGTCCAACCCGGTAAGACACGACTTATCGCCACTGGCAGCAGCCACTGGTAACAGGATTAG
CAGAGCGAGGTATGTAGGCGGTGCTACAGAGTTCTTGAAGTGGTGGCCTAACTACGGCTACACTAGAAGA
ACAGTATTTGGTATCTGCGCTCTGCTGAAGCCAGTTACCTTCGGAAAAAGAGTTGGTAGCTCTTGATCCG
GCAAACAAACCACCGCTGGTAGCGGTGGTTTTTTTGTTTGCAAGCAGCAGATTACGCGCAGAAAAAAAGG
ATCTCAAGAAGATCCTTTGATCTTTTCTACGGGGTCTGACGCTCAGTGGAACGAAAACTCACGTTAAGGG
ATTTTGGTCATGAGATTATCAAAAAGGATCTTCACCTAGATCCTTTTAAATTAAAAATGAAGTTTTAAAT
CAATCTAAAGTATATATGAGTAAACTTGGTCTGACAGTTACCAATGCTTAATCAGTGAGGCACCTATCTC
AGCGATCTGTCTATTTCGTTCATCCATAGTTGCCTGACTCCCCGTCGTGTAGATAACTACGATACGGGAG
GGCTTACCATCTGGCCCCAGTGCTGCAATGATACCGCGAGACCCACGCTCACCGGCTCCAGATTTATCAG
CAATAAACCAGCCAGCCGGAAGGGCCGAGCGCAGAAGTGGTCCTGCAACTTTATCCGCCTCCATCCAGTC
TATTAATTGTTGCCGGGAAGCTAGAGTAAGTAGTTCGCCAGTTAATAGTTTGCGCAACGTTGTTGCCATT
GCTACAGGCATCGTGGTGTCACGCTCGTCGTTTGGTATGGCTTCATTCAGCTCCGGTTCCCAACGATCAA
GGCGAGTTACATGATCCCCCATGTTGTGCAAAAAAGCGGTTAGCTCCTTCGGTCCTCCGATCGTTGTCAG
AAGTAAGTTGGCCGCAGTGTTATCACTCATGGTTATGGCAGCACTGCATAATTCTCTTACTGTCATGCCA
TCCGTAAGATGCTTTTCTGTGACTGGTGAGTACTCAACCAAGTCATTCTGAGAATAGTGTATGCGGCGAC
CGAGTTGCTCTTGCCCGGCGTCAATACGGGATAATACCGCGCCACATAGCAGAACTTTAAAAGTGCTCAT
CATTGGAAAACGTTCTTCGGGGCGAAAACTCTCAAGGATCTTACCGCTGTTGAGATCCAGTTCGATGTAA
CCCACTCGTGCACCCAACTGATCTTCAGCATCTTTTACTTTCACCAGCGTTTCTGGGTGAGCAAAAACAG
GAAGGCAAAATGCCGCAAAAAAGGGAATAAGGGCGACACGGAAATGTTGAATACTCATACTCTTCCTTTT
TCAATATTATTGAAGCATTTATCAGGGTTATTGTCTCATGAGCGGATACATATTTGAATGTATTTAGAAA
AATAAACAAATAGGGGTTCCGCGCACATTTCCCCGAAAAGTGCCACCTGG
Features (pLannotate 1.2.2; 22 found; start..end, strand, type, name):
      4..383     +  enhancer       CMV enhancer: human cytomegalovirus immediate early enhancer
    385..502     +  promoter       chicken β-actin promoter (fragment): contains a 21-bp deletion relative to the standard chicken β-actin promoter
    533..664     +  promoter       chicken β-actin promoter (fragment): contains a 21-bp deletion relative to the standard chicken β-actin promoter
    665..1681    +  intron         chimeric intron: chimera between introns from chicken β-actin and rabbit β-globin
   1679..1735    +  CDS            HBB (fragment): HBB_LEPEU - Experimental evidence at protein level: Swiss-Prot protein existence level 1. Involved in oxygen transport from the lung to the various peripheral tissues. From Lepus europaeus (European hare).
   1770..1789    +  CDS            Strep-Tag II (fragment): peptide that binds Strep-Tactin®, an engineered form of streptavidin
   1830..1852    +  CDS            Strep-Tag II (fragment): peptide that binds Strep-Tactin®, an engineered form of streptavidin
   1860..1883    +  CDS            FLAG: FLAG® epitope tag, followed by an enterokinase cleavage site
   1887..2579    +  CDS            ULK1 (fragment): ULK1_HUMAN - Also known as KIAA0722. Experimental evidence at protein level: Swiss-Prot protein existence level 1. Serine/threonine-protein kinase involved in autophagy in response to starvation (PubMed:18936157, PubMed:21460634, PubMed:21795849, PubMed:25040165). Acts upstream of phosphatidylinositol 3-kinase PIK3C3 to regulate the formation of autophagophores, the precursors of autophagosomes (PubMed:18936157, PubMed:21460634, PubMed:21795849, PubMed:25040165). Part of regulatory feedback loops in autophagy: acts both as a downstream effector and negative regulator of mammalian target of rap
   2588..2665    +  CDS            HBB (fragment): HBB_PONPY - Experimental evidence at transcript level: Swiss-Prot protein existence level 2. Involved in oxygen transport from the lung to the various peripheral tissues. From Pongo pygmaeus (Bornean orangutan).
   2736..2791    +  polyA_signal   β-globin poly(A) signal: rabbit β-globin polyadenylation signal (Gil and Proudfoot, 1987)
   3176..3192    -  protein_bind   lac operator: The lac repressor binds to the lac operator to inhibit transcription in E. coli. This inhibition can be relieved by adding lactose or isopropyl-β-D-thiogalactopyranoside (IPTG). lac repressor encoded by lacI
   3200..3230    -  promoter       lac promoter: promoter for the E. coli lac operon
   3245..3266    -  protein_bind   CAP binding site: CAP binding activates transcription in the presence of cAMP. E. coli catabolite activator protein
   3279..3318    -  CDS            lacI (fragment): lac repressor; lacI; The lac repressor binds to the lac operator to inhibit transcription in E. coli. This inhibition can be relieved by adding lactose or isopropyl-β-D-thiogalactopyranoside (IPTG).
   3325..3347    +  promoter       SV40 promoter (fragment): SV40 enhancer and early promoter
   3371..3506    +  rep_origin     SV40 ori: SV40 origin of replication
   3526..3660    +  polyA_signal   SV40 poly(A) signal: SV40 polyadenylation signal
   3662..3716    -  CDS            lacI (fragment): lac repressor; lacI; The lac repressor binds to the lac operator to inhibit transcription in E. coli. This inhibition can be relieved by adding lactose or isopropyl-β-D-thiogalactopyranoside (IPTG).
   3899..4487    -  rep_origin     ori: high-copy-number ColE1/pMB1/pBR322/pUC origin of replication
   4658..5518    -  CDS            AmpR: β-lactamase; bla; confers resistance to ampicillin, carbenicillin, and related antibiotics
   5519..5623    -  promoter       AmpR promoter: bla
