[The description below was written by a language model from this plasmid's Addgene catalogue record and pLannotate feature annotations shown in this document.]
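Description:
pCAG-OSF-PP-ULK1(MIT)2, residues 833-1050 is a 5,650 nt mammalian expression plasmid built on the pCAG-OSF backbone. It produces the C-terminal tandem MIT domain region of human ULK1, the serine/threonine kinase best known for initiating autophagy. It is maintained in E. coli through a high-copy ColE1/pUC-type origin and selected with ampicillin via the β-lactamase gene and its native promoter. The backbone also carries an SV40 origin of replication, which allows episomal amplification in cells expressing SV40 large T antigen. Remnants of lac regulatory sequences are present as cloning-vector leftovers, and no mammalian selection marker is annotated.

Expression is driven by the composite CAG promoter, made up of the CMV immediate-early enhancer, the chicken β-actin promoter and a chimeric chicken β-actin/rabbit β-globin intron. This combination gives strong constitutive transcription in many mammalian cell types. The transcript is terminated by the rabbit β-globin polyadenylation signal, and the short globin fragments annotated on either side of the insert are most likely part of this globin-derived cassette. The open reading frame begins with the backbone-encoded One-Strep-Flag tag, seen in the feature table as two Strep-Tag II repeats followed by a FLAG epitope, and continues into ULK1 residues 833-1050. According to the catalogue entry, a PreScission protease site lies between the tag and the ULK1 fragment so the tag can be removed. This site is not annotated separately and appears to fall at the start of the region called as ULK1.

The tag arrangement suits Strep-Tactin affinity capture and anti-FLAG detection or immunoprecipitation of the isolated MIT domains from transfected cells. The associated study surveyed interactions between human ESCRT-III proteins and MIT domains and their relevance to cytokinetic abscission.
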