Addgene plasmid #180644: pCAG-OSF-PP-ULK1(MIT)2, residues 833-1050
Purpose: Mammalian expression vector for ULK1 MIT domains, residues 833-1050. Has Precision protease cleavable N-terminal One-Strep Flag tag. Internal ID: WISP20-37.
Depositing lab: Wesley Sundquist. Depositing organization: University of Utah. Publication: Comprehensive analysis of the human ESCRT-III-MIT domain interactome reveals new cofactors for cytokinetic abscission. Wenzel DM, Mackay DR, Skalicky JJ, Paine EL, Miller MS, Ullman KS, Sundquist WI. Elife. 2022 Sep 15;11:e77779. doi: 10.7554/eLife.77779. PubMed 36107470.
Backbone
  Vector backbone: pCAG-OSF
  Vector type: Mammalian Expression
Growth in bacteria
  Bacterial resistance: Ampicillin, 100 μg/mL
  Growth temperature: 37°C
  Growth strain: DH5alpha
  Copy number: Unknown
Gene/Insert
  Gene/Insert name: ULK1
  Species: H. sapiens (human)
  Mutation: Residues 833-1050
  Entrez Gene: ULK1 (a.k.a. ATG1, ATG1A, UNC51, Unc51.1, hATG1)
  Promoter: pCAG
  Tag / fusion protein: One-Strep-Flag (OSF) (N terminal on backbone)
  Cloning method: Unknown
  Sequencing primers: 5′ pCAG for; 3′ pCAG rev
Terms and licenses: Academic/Nonprofit Terms; Industry Terms: Not Available to Industry
Depositor comments: Read the preprint on bioRxiv: https://www.biorxiv.org/content/10.1101/2022.02.09.477148v1
How to cite: pCAG-OSF-PP-ULK1(MIT)2, residues 833-1050 was a gift from Wesley Sundquist (Addgene plasmid # 180644 ; http://n2t.net/addgene:180644 ; RRID:Addgene_180644)
